>Addgene plasmid #25123 | PP-ROP8 | depositor partial sequence | sequence record 11597 | Author sequence
CCAGGAGATGTGGTCATCGAGGAACTGTTTAATCGGATTCCGCAGGCAAACGTTCGCACCACTTCCGAAT
ATATGCAGAGCGCGGCTGACTCGTTAGTAAGTACATCACTGTGGAATACGGGCCAACCTTTCCGTGTGGA
GTCCGAACTGGGTGAGCGCCCGCGGACCCTGGTCCGTGGGACTGTTTTAGGACAGGAAGATCCATACGCC
TATCTGGAAGCAACAGATCAAGAGACCGGCGAAAGCTTTGAAGTGCACGTACCGTACTTCACGGAGCGCC
CTCCATCGAACGCGATCAAGCAGATGAAAGAAGAGGTACTGCGCTTACGCCTGCTGCGGGGTATTAAAAA
TCAGAAGCAAGCTAAAGTTCATTTACGCTTTATCTTCCCGTTTGACCTGGTGAAAGATCCTCAGAAGAAA
AAAATGATTCGCGTACGTCTGGACGAACGCGATATGTGGGTTTTATCTCGTTTTTTCCTGTATCCGCGGA
TGCAAAGTAACCTGCAGACCTTTGGGGAAGTGCTGTTATCACACAGCTCCACTCATAAGTCGCTGGTCCA
CCATGCCCGCCTGCAGTTAACACTGCAAGTTATCCGTCTGTTAGCATCTCTGCATCACTACGGCCTGGTG
CATACGTATTTACGCCCAGTAGATATTGTCCTGGACCAGCGTGGTGGAGTTTTCCTGACCGGCTTCGAAC
ACCTGGTGCGGGATGGTGCGCGCGTAGTCAGTAGCGTTTCACGTGGATTTGAGCCGCCTGAGTTAGAAGC
TCGCCGTGCCACTATCTCCTATCATCGGGACCGCCGTACACTGATGACGTTTTCGTTCGATGCATGGGCA
TTAGGGTTAGTGATTTACTGGATTTGGTGTGCCGACCTGCCGATCACCAAAGATGCAGCTCTGGGAGGAT
CTGAATGGATTTTTCGCAGCTGCAAAAATATCCCACAACCGGTACGTGCTTTACTGGAGGGCTTCCTGCG
GTATCCTAAGGAAGATCGCTTACTGCCGCTGCAGGCCATGGAGACTCCAGAATACGAACAGCTGCGTACG
GAGTTAAGTGCGGCTCTGCCGCTGTAT
