>Addgene plasmid #25123 | PP-ROP8 | addgene partial sequence | sequence record 31200 | 25123 with T7
GGAATTCCTCTGAATATTTTGTTTACTTTAGAAGGAGATATACCATGCATCATCATCATCATCACAGCAG
CGGCAGAGAAAACTTGTATTTCCAGGGCCCAGGAGATGTGGTCATCGAGGAACTGTTTAATCGGATTCCG
CAGGCAAACGTTCGCACCACTTCCGAATATATGCAGAGCGCGGCTGACTCGTTAGTAAGTACATCACTGT
GGAATACGGGCCAACCTTTCCGTGTGGAGTCCGAACTGGGTGAGCGCCCGCGGACCCTGGTCCGTGGGAC
TGTTTTAGGACAGGAAGATCCATACGCCTATCTGGAAGCAACAGATCAAGAGACCGGCGAAAGCTTTGAA
GTGCACGTACCGTACTTCACGGAGCGCCCTCCATCGAACGCGATCAAGCAGATGAAAGAAGAGGTACTGC
GCTTACGCCTGCTGCGGGGTATTAAAAATCAGAAGCAAGCTAAAGTTCATTTACGCTTTATCTTCCCGTT
TGACCTGGTGAAAGATCCTCAGAAGAAAAAAATGATTCGCGTACGTCTGGACGAACGCGATATGTGGGTT
TTATCTCGTTTTTTCCTGTATCCGCGGATGCAAAGTAACCTGCAGACCTTTGGGGAAGTGCTGTTATCAC
ACAGCTCCACTCATAAGTCGCTGGTCCACCATGCCCGCCTGCAGTTAACACTGCAAGTTATCCGTCTGTT
AGCATCTCTGCATCACTACGGCCTGGTGCATACGTATTTACGCCCAGTAGATATTGTCCTGGACCAGCGT
GGTGGAGTTTTCCTGACCGGCTTCGAACACCTGGTGCGGGATGGTGCGCGCGTAGTCAGTAGCGTTTCAC
GTGGATTTGAGCCGCCTGAGTTAGAAGCTCGCCGTGCCACTATCTCCTATCATCGGGACCG
