[The description below was written by a language model from this plasmid's Addgene catalogue record.]
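Description:
PP-ROP8 is a bacterial expression plasmid built on the pET15-MHL backbone from a structural genomics programme, carrying a 1077 bp fragment of the Toxoplasma gondii rhoptry protein ROP8 that corresponds to its kinase domain. The backbone is listed at 7737 bp without the insert. It is maintained in E. coli as a high-copy plasmid under ampicillin selection, with a standard cloning strain (DH5alpha) given for propagation. The origin of replication is not named in the record, and no feature table is provided, so element positions cannot be described.

The insert was introduced by restriction cloning and is fused at its N terminus to a His tag, which allows the recombinant protein to be purified by immobilised metal affinity chromatography. The promoter is not stated explicitly. However, the pET-type backbone and the recommended T7 and T7-terminator sequencing primers indicate that the coding region sits between a T7 promoter and T7 terminator. In that arrangement, transcription depends on T7 RNA polymerase supplied by a suitable expression host rather than by the cloning strain.

The stated purpose is protein production in bacteria for structure determination, and the record cautions that the insert may not represent the full open reading frame, which fits a construct trimmed to a crystallisable domain. Depositor comments link the plasmid to a deposited crystal structure of this domain, so it is mainly useful for producing the His-tagged ROP8 kinase-fold domain for structural or biochemical studies of Toxoplasma rhoptry proteins.
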