Addgene plasmid #25123: PP-ROP8
Purpose: Bacterial expression for structure determination; may not be full ORF
Depositing lab: Cheryl Arrowsmith. Depositing organization: University of Toronto.
Backbone
  Vector backbone: pET15-MHL
  Backbone manufacturer: SGC
  Backbone size w/o insert (bp): 7737
  Vector type: Bacterial Expression
Growth in bacteria
  Bacterial resistance: Ampicillin, 100 μg/mL
  Growth temperature: 37°C
  Growth strain: DH5alpha
  Copy number: High Copy
Gene/Insert
  Gene/Insert name: 33.m00005:C33888 (alt name: ROP8 kinase domain)
  Species: Toxoplasma gondii
  Insert size (bp): 1077
  Entrez Gene: TGME49_039600
  Tag / fusion protein: His (N terminal on insert)
  Cloning method: Restriction Enzyme
  Sequencing primers: 5′ T7; 3′ T7-term
Terms and licenses: Academic/Nonprofit Terms; Industry Terms: Not Available to Industry
Depositor comments: PDB: 3BYV. http://www.thesgc.org/structures/3BYV/ .
How to cite: PP-ROP8 was a gift from Cheryl Arrowsmith (Addgene plasmid # 25123 ; http://n2t.net/addgene:25123 ; RRID:Addgene_25123)
